Addgene plasmid #122828: pAC10108_pAAVS1-Nst-EF1aHygro2ArtTA3(-)_TetO-Blast-P2A-mScarlet
Purpose: Plasmid 108
Depositing lab: Albert Cheng. Publication: Split Selectable Markers. Jillette N, Du M, Cheng AW. bioRxiv 452979 10.1101/452979.
Backbone
  Vector backbone: pAAVS1-Nst-CAG-DEST (Addgene #80489)
  Modifications to backbone: Replaced CAG-DEST with EF1aHygro2ArtTA3(-)_TetO-DEST
  Vector type: CRISPR ; Donor vector
  Selectable markers: Neomycin (select with G418), Hygromycin, Blasticidin ; Dox-inducible Blast-P2A-mScarlet
Growth in bacteria
  Bacterial resistance: Ampicillin, 100 μg/mL
  Growth temperature: 30°C
  Growth strain: NEB Stable
  Copy number: Unknown
Gene/Insert
  Gene/Insert name: Blast-P2A-mScarlet
  Cloning method: Gateway Cloning
  Sequencing primers: 5′ taggcgtgtacggtgggagg; 3′ ACCGAGGAGAGGGTTAGGGAT
Terms and licenses: Academic/Nonprofit Terms; Industry Terms: Not Available to Industry
Depositor comments: Please visit https://www.biorxiv.org/content/10.1101/452979v2 for BioRxiv preprint.
How to cite: pAC10108_pAAVS1-Nst-EF1aHygro2ArtTA3(-)_TetO-Blast-P2A-mScarlet was a gift from Albert Cheng (Addgene plasmid # 122828)
