[The description below was written by a language model from this plasmid's Addgene catalogue record and pLannotate feature annotations shown in this document.]
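Description:
pAC10108_pAAVS1-Nst-EF1aHygro2ArtTA3(-)_TetO-Blast-P2A-mScarlet is an 11.2 kb CRISPR donor vector for knock-in at the human AAVS1 safe-harbour locus, which lies in intron 1 of PPP1R12C. It derives from pAAVS1-Nst-CAG-DEST, with the CAG-DEST module replaced by an EF1α-driven transactivator unit and a Tet-responsive Gateway destination cassette. The Blast-P2A-mScarlet insert was then introduced by Gateway recombination, leaving attB1 and attB2 sites flanking it. The bacterial backbone carries a high-copy ColE1/pUC origin, an ampicillin resistance gene, an f1 origin, and residual lac/lacZα sequences with T3 and T7 promoters.

The payload sits between the left and right AAVS1 homology arms and has three parts. First, a splice acceptor followed by a promoterless neomycin phosphotransferase gene and a bGH polyadenylation signal forms a gene trap. G418 resistance is expected only when the cassette is spliced into a host transcript, as occurs after correct integration in PPP1R12C. Second, an EF-1α promoter in reverse orientation (the "(-)" in the name) drives hygromycin phosphotransferase joined, per the construct name, by a 2A peptide to rtTA3, giving constitutive hygromycin selection and transactivator expression. Third, a tight TRE promoter diverging from EF-1α drives the blasticidin deaminase gene (bsr) linked through P2A to the red fluorescent protein mScarlet, ending in a bGH polyadenylation signal. A V5 tag is annotated downstream of attB2, but the record does not indicate whether it is translated.

Doxycycline therefore induces both blasticidin resistance and red fluorescence. The stated purpose is uninformative, but the associated publication concerns split selectable markers, so this plasmid may be an intact-marker reference for that work, though the record does not say so.
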