Features (pLannotate 1.2.2; 31 found; start..end, strand, type, name):
     21..125     +  promoter       AmpR promoter: bla
    126..986     +  CDS            AmpR: β-lactamase; bla; confers resistance to ampicillin, carbenicillin, and related antibiotics
   1157..1745    +  rep_origin     ori: high-copy-number ColE1/pMB1/pBR322/pUC origin of replication
   1928..2020    +  CDS            lacI (fragment): lac repressor; lacI; The lac repressor binds to the lac operator to inhibit transcription in E. coli. This inhibition can be relieved by adding lactose or isopropyl-β-D-thiogalactopyranoside (IPTG).
   2033..2054    +  protein_bind   CAP binding site: CAP binding activates transcription in the presence of cAMP. E. coli catabolite activator protein
   2069..2099    +  promoter       lac promoter: promoter for the E. coli lac operon
   2103..2125    +  protein_bind   lac operator (fragment): The lac repressor binds to the lac operator to inhibit transcription in E. coli. This inhibition can be relieved by adding lactose or isopropyl-β-D-thiogalactopyranoside (IPTG). lac repressor encoded by lacI
   2168..2186    +  promoter       T3 promoter: promoter for bacteriophage T3 RNA polymerase
   2199..3002    +  misc_feature   HA-L: left homology arm from the adeno-associated virus integration site (AAVS1) within intron 1 of the human PPP1R12C gene
   3009..3034    +  misc_feature   SA: splice acceptor site
   3127..3918    +  CDS            neo: KKA2_KLEPN - Also known as kan, nptII. Experimental evidence at protein level: Swiss-Prot protein existence level 1. Resistance to kanamycin, neomycin, paromomycin, ribostamycin, butirosin and gentamicin B. From Klebsiella pneumoniae.
   3947..4171    +  polyA_signal   bGH poly(A) signal: bovine growth hormone polyadenylation signal
   4190..4209    +  enhancer       CMV enhancer (fragment): human cytomegalovirus immediate early enhancer
   4315..4383    +  CDS            large T antigen (fragment): large T antigen from SV40 (simian virus 40)
   4406..4487    +  polyA_signal   SV40 poly(A) signal: SV40 polyadenylation signal
   4533..4643    -  CDS            VP48: 3 tandem repeats of the minimal activation domain of herpes simplex virus VP16 (Cheng et al., 2013)
   4573..5270    -  CDS            rtTA3 (fragment): reverse tetracycline transactivator 3 activates expression from Tet-responsive promoters in the presence of doxycycline
   5334..6356    -  CDS            hph: KHYB_ECOLX - Experimental evidence at protein level: Swiss-Prot protein existence level 1. The aminoglycoside phosphotransferases achieve inactivation of their antibiotic substrates by phosphorylation. Only phosphorylates hygromycin and closely related compounds such as demethyl analogs and destomycin. From Escherichia coli.
   6386..6410    -  protein_bind   attB1: mutant version of attB; recombination site for the Gateway® BP reaction BP Clonase™
   6471..7649    -  promoter       EF-1α promoter: strong constitutive promoter for human elongation factor EF-1α
   7666..7980    +  promoter       tight TRE promoter: Tet-responsive promoter PTight, consisting of seven tet operator sequences followed by the minimal CMV promoter
   8005..8029    +  protein_bind   attB1: mutant version of attB; recombination site for the Gateway® BP reaction BP Clonase™
   8059..8478    +  CDS            bsr: BSR_BACCE - Experimental evidence at protein level: Swiss-Prot protein existence level 1. Catalyzes the deamination of the cytosine moiety of the antibiotics blasticidin S, cytomycin and acetylblasticidin S. From Bacillus cereus.
   8560..9255    +  CDS            mScarlet: mScarlet is a basic (constitutively fluorescent) red fluorescent protein published in 2016, derived from synthetic construct. It has moderate acid sensitivity.
   9280..9304    -  protein_bind   attB2: mutant version of attB; recombination site for the Gateway® BP reaction BP Clonase™
   9357..9398    +  CDS            V5 tag: epitope tag from simian virus 5
   9442..9666    +  polyA_signal   bGH poly(A) signal: bovine growth hormone polyadenylation signal
   9854..10383   +  misc_feature   HA-R: right homology arm from the adeno-associated virus integration site (AAVS1) within intron 1 of the human PPP1R12C gene
  10530..10548   -  promoter       T7 promoter: promoter for bacteriophage T7 RNA polymerase
  10551..10708   +  CDS            lacZα (fragment): LacZα fragment of β-galactosidase; lacZ fragment
  10713..11141   +  rep_origin     f1 ori (sequence partly withheld): f1 bacteriophage origin of replication; arrow indicates direction of (+) strand synthesis
>Addgene plasmid #122828 | pAC10108_pAAVS1-Nst-EF1aHygro2ArtTA3(-)_TetO-Blast-P2A-mScarlet | depositor full sequence | sequence record 234330 | pAC10108_pAAVS1-Nst-EF1aHygro2ArtTA3(-)_TetO-Blast-P2A-mScarlet sequence 11173 bps
GCACTTTTCGGGGAAATGTGCGCGGAACCCCTATTTGTTTATTTTTCTAAATACATTCAAATATGTATCC
GCTCATGAGACAATAACCCTGATAAATGCTTCAATAATATTGAAAAAGGAAGAGTATGAGTATTCAACAT
TTCCGTGTCGCCCTTATTCCCTTTTTTGCGGCATTTTGCCTTCCTGTTTTTGCTCACCCAGAAACGCTGG
TGAAAGTAAAAGATGCTGAAGATCAGTTGGGTGCACGAGTGGGTTACATCGAACTGGATCTCAACAGCGG
TAAGATCCTTGAGAGTTTTCGCCCCGAAGAACGTTTTCCAATGATGAGCACTTTTAAAGTTCTGCTATGT
GGCGCGGTATTATCCCGTATTGACGCCGGGCAAGAGCAACTCGGTCGCCGCATACACTATTCTCAGAATG
ACTTGGTTGAGTACTCACCAGTCACAGAAAAGCATCTTACGGATGGCATGACAGTAAGAGAATTATGCAG
TGCTGCCATAACCATGAGTGATAACACTGCGGCCAACTTACTTCTGACAACGATCGGAGGACCGAAGGAG
CTAACCGCTTTTTTGCACAACATGGGGGATCATGTAACTCGCCTTGATCGTTGGGAACCGGAGCTGAATG
AAGCCATACCAAACGACGAGCGTGACACCACGATGCCTGTAGCAATGGCAACAACGTTGCGCAAACTATT
AACTGGCGAACTACTTACTCTAGCTTCCCGGCAACAATTAATAGACTGGATGGAGGCGGATAAAGTTGCA
GGACCACTTCTGCGCTCGGCCCTTCCGGCTGGCTGGTTTATTGCTGATAAATCTGGAGCCGGTGAGCGTG
GGTCTCGCGGTATCATTGCAGCACTGGGGCCAGATGGTAAGCCCTCCCGTATCGTAGTTATCTACACGAC
GGGGAGTCAGGCAACTATGGATGAACGAAATAGACAGATCGCTGAGATAGGTGCCTCACTGATTAAGCAT
TGGTAACTGTCAGACCAAGTTTACTCATATATACTTTAGATTGATTTAAAACTTCATTTTTAATTTAAAA
GGATCTAGGTGAAGATCCTTTTTGATAATCTCATGACCAAAATCCCTTAACGTGAGTTTTCGTTCCACTG
AGCGTCAGACCCCGTAGAAAAGATCAAAGGATCTTCTTGAGATCCTTTTTTTCTGCGCGTAATCTGCTGC
TTGCAAACAAAAAAACCACCGCTACCAGCGGTGGTTTGTTTGCCGGATCAAGAGCTACCAACTCTTTTTC
CGAAGGTAACTGGCTTCAGCAGAGCGCAGATACCAAATACTGTCCTTCTAGTGTAGCCGTAGTTAGGCCA
CCACTTCAAGAACTCTGTAGCACCGCCTACATACCTCGCTCTGCTAATCCTGTTACCAGTGGCTGCTGCC
AGTGGCGATAAGTCGTGTCTTACCGGGTTGGACTCAAGACGATAGTTACCGGATAAGGCGCAGCGGTCGG
GCTGAACGGGGGGTTCGTGCACACAGCCCAGCTTGGAGCGAACGACCTACACCGAACTGAGATACCTACA
GCGTGAGCTATGAGAAAGCGCCACGCTTCCCGAAGGGAGAAAGGCGGACAGGTATCCGGTAAGCGGCAGG
GTCGGAACAGGAGAGCGCACGAGGGAGCTTCCAGGGGGAAACGCCTGGTATCTTTATAGTCCTGTCGGGT
TTCGCCACCTCTGACTTGAGCGTCGATTTTTGTGATGCTCGTCAGGGGGGCGGAGCCTATGGAAAAACGC
CAGCAACGCGGCCTTTTTACGGTTCCTGGCCTTTTGCTGGCCTTTTGCTCACATGTTCTTTCCTGCGTTA
TCCCCTGATTCTGTGGATAACCGTATTACCGCCTTTGAGTGAGCTGATACCGCTCGCCGCAGCCGAACGA
CCGAGCGCAGCGAGTCAGTGAGCGAGGAAGCGGAAGAGCGCCCAATACGCAAACCGCCTCTCCCCGCGCG
TTGGCCGATTCATTAATGCAGCTGGCACGACAGGTTTCCCGACTGGAAAGCGGGCAGTGAGCGCAACGCA
ATTAATGTGAGTTAGCTCACTCATTAGGCACCCCAGGCTTTACACTTTATGCTTCCGGCTCGTATGTTGT
GTGGAATTGTGAGCGGATAACAATTTCACACAGGAAACAGCTATGACCATGATTACGCCAAGCTCGAAAT
TAACCCTCACTAAAGGGAACAAAAGCTGTGCTTTCTCTGACCAGCATTCTCTCCCCTGGGCCTGTGCCGC
TTTCTGTCTGCAGCTTGTGGCCTGGGTCACCTCTACGGCTGGCCCAGATCCTTCCCTGCCGCCTCCTTCA
GGTTCCGTCTTCCTCCACTCCCTCTTCCCCTTGCTCTCTGCTGTGTTGCTGCCCAAGGATGCTCTTTCCG
GAGCACTTCCTTCTCGGCGCTGCACCACGTGATGTCCTCTGAGCGGATCCTCCCCGTGTCTGGGTCCTCT
CCGGGCATCTCTCCTCCCTCACCCAACCCCATGCCGTCTTCACTCGCTGGGTTCCCTTTTCCTTCTCCTT
CTGGGGCCTGTGCCATCTCTCGTTTCTTAGGATGGCCTTCTCCGACGGATGTCTCCCTTGCGTCCCGCCT
CCCCTTCTTGTAGGCCTGCATCATCACCGTTTTTCTGGACAACCCCAAAGTACCCCGTCTCCCTGGCTTT
AGCCACCTCTCCATCCTCTTGCTTTCTTTGCCTGGACACCCCGTTCTCCTGTGGATTCGGGTCACCTCTC
ACTCCTTTCATTTGGGCAGCTCCCCTACCCCCCTTACCTCTCTAGTCTGTGCTAGCTCTTCCAGCCCCCT
GTCATGGCATCTTCCAGGGGTCCGAGAGCTCAGCTAGTCTTCTTCCTCCAACCCGGGCCCCTATGTCCAC
TTCAGGACAGCATGTTTGCTGCCTCCAGGGATCCTGTGTCCCCGAGCTGGGACCACCTTATATTCCCAGG
GCCGGTTAATGTGGCTCTGGTTCTGGGTACTTTTATCTGTCCCCTCCACCCCACAGTGGGGCAAGCTTCT
GACCTCTTCTCTTCCTCCCACAGGGCCTCGAGAGATCTGGCAGCGGAGAGGGCAGAGGAAGTCTTCTAAC
ATGCGGTGACGTGGAGGAGAATCCCGGCCCTAGGCTCGAGGGTACCATGATTGAACAAGATGGATTGCAC
GCAGGTTCTCCGGCCGCTTGGGTGGAGAGGCTATTCGGCTATGACTGGGCACAACAGACAATCGGCTGCT
CTGATGCCGCCGTGTTCCGGCTGTCAGCGCAGGGGCGCCCGGTTCTTTTTGTCAAGACCGACCTGTCCGG
TGCCCTGAATGAACTGCAGGACGAGGCAGCGCGGCTATCGTGGCTGGCCACGACGGGCGTTCCTTGCGCA
GCTGTGCTCGACGTTGTCACTGAAGCGGGAAGGGACTGGCTGCTATTGGGCGAAGTGCCGGGGCAGGATC
TCCTGTCATCTCACCTTGCTCCTGCCGAGAAAGTATCCATCATGGCTGATGCAATGCGGCGGCTGCATAC
GCTTGATCCGGCTACCTGCCCATTCGACCACCAAGCGAAACATCGCATCGAGCGAGCACGTACTCGGATG
GAAGCCGGTCTTGTCGATCAGGATGATCTGGACGAAGAGCATCAGGGGCTCGCGCCAGCCGAACTGTTCG
CCAGGCTCAAGGCGCGCATGCCCGACGGCGAGGATCTCGTCGTGACCCATGGCGATGCCTGCTTGCCGAA
TATCATGGTGGAAAATGGCCGCTTTTCTGGATTCATCGACTGTGGCCGGCTGGGTGTGGCGGACCGCTAT
CAGGACATAGCGTTGGCTACCCGTGATATTGCTGAAGAGCTTGGCGGCGAATGGGCTGACCGCTTCCTCG
TGCTTTACGGTATCGCCGCTCCCGATTCGCAGCGCATCGCCTTCTATCGCCTTCTTGACGAGTTCTTCTG
AGTTTAAACCCGCTGATCAGCCTCGACTGTGCCTTCTAGTTGCCAGCCATCTGTTGTTTGCCCCTCCCCC
GTGCCTTCCTTGACCCTGGAAGGTGCCACTCCCACTGTCCTTTCCTAATAAAATGAGGAAATTGCATCGC
ATTGTCTGAGTAGGTGTCATTCTATTCTGGGGGGTGGGGTGGGGCAGGACAGCAAGGGGGAGGATTGGGA
AGACAATAGCAGGCATGCTGGGGATGCGGTGGGCTCTATGGGCTAGCGGTGGCGGCCTCGACATTGATTA
TTGACTAGTAGATCTGGCGCGCCGCCTTTTTACGGTTCCTGGCCTTTTGCTGGCCTTTTGCTCACATGTC
ACGTGAGGCCTTAACGTCTCGCCCTTTGGTCTCCCCCTCTTAAGTACCACATTTGTAGAGGTTTTACTTG
CTTTAAAAAACCTCCCACACCTCCCCCTGAACCTGAAACATAAAATGAATGCAATTGTTGTTGTTAACTT
GTTTATTGCAGCTTATAATGGTTACAAATAAAGCAATAGCATCACAAATTTCACAAATAAAGCATTTTTT
TCACTGCATTCTAGTTGTGGTTTGTCCAAACTCATCGGCTAGCTTACCCGGGGAGCATGTCAAGGTCAAA
ATCGTCAAGAGCGTCAGCAGGCAGCATATCAAGGTCAAAGTCGTCAAGGGCATCGGCTGGGAGCATGTCT
AAGTCAAAATCGTCAAGGGCGTCGGTCGGCCCGCCGCTTTCGCACTTTAGCTGTTTCTCCAGGCCACATA
TGATTAGTTCCAGGCCGAAAAGGAAGGCAGGTTCGGCTCCCTGCCGGTCGAACAGCTCAATTGCTTGTCT
CAGAAGTGGGGGCATAGAATCGGTGGTAGGTGTCTCTCTTTCCTCTTTTGCTACTTGATGCTCCTGTTCC
TCCAATACGCAGCCCAGTGTAAAGTGGCCCACGGCGGACAGAGCGTACAGTGCGTTCTCCAGGGAGAAGC
CTTGCTGACACAGGAACGCGAGCTGATTTTCCAGGGTTTCGTACTGTTTCTCTGTTGGGCGGGTGCCGAG
ATGCACTTTAGCCCCGTCGCGATGTGAGAGGAGAGCACAGCGGTATGACTTGGCGTTGTTCCGCAGAAAG
TCTTGCCATGACTCGCCTTCCAGGGGGCAGAAGTGGGTATGATGCCTGTCCAGCATCTCGATTGGCAGGG
CATCGAGCAGGGCCCGCTTGTTCTTCACGTGCCAGTACAGGGTAGGCTGCTCAACTCCCAGCTTTTGAGC
GAGTTTCCTTGTCGTCAGGCCTTCGATACCGACACCATTGAGTAATTCCAGAGCTCCGTTTATGACTTTG
CTCTTGTCCAGTCTAGACATTGGACCAGGGTTTTCTTCAACATCACCACAAGTGAGGAGAGAACCTCTAC
CTTCGGCACCGGGTTCCTTTGCCCTCGGACGAGTGCTGGGGCGTCGGTTTCCACTATCGGCGAGTACTTC
TACACAGCCATCGGTCCAGACGGCCGCGCTTCTGCGGGCGATTTGTGTACGCCCGACAGTCCCGGCTCCG
GATCGGACGATTGCGTCGCATCGACCCTGCGCCCAAGCTGCATCATCGAAATTGCCGTCAACCAAGCTCT
GATAGAGTTGGTCAAGACCAATGCGGAGCATATACGCCCGGAGCCGCGGCGATCCTGCAAGCTCCGGATG
CCTCCGCTCGAAGTAGCGCGTCTGCTGCTCCATACAAGCCAACCACGGCCTCCAGAAGAAGATGTTGGCG
ACCTCGTATTGGGAATCCCCGAACATCGCCTCGCTCCAGTCAATGACCGCTGTTATGCGGCCATTGTCCG
TCAGGACATTGTTGGAGCCGAAATCCGCGTGCACGAGGTGCCGGACTTCGGGGCAGTCCTCGGCCCAAAG
CATCAGCTCATCGAGAGCCTGCGCGACGGACGCACTGACGGTGTCGTCCATCACAGTTTGCCAGTGATAC
ACATGGGGATCAGCAATCGCGCATATGAAATCACGCCATGTAGTGTATTGACCGATTCCTTGCGGTCCGA
ATGGGCCGAACCCGCTCGTCTGGCTAAGATCGGCCGCAGCGATCGCATCCATGGCCTCCGCGACCGGCTG
CAGAACAGCGGGCAGTTCGGTTTCAGGCAGGTCTTGCAACGTGACACCCTGTGCACGGCGGGAGATGCAA
TAGGTCAGGCTCTCGCTAAATTCCCCAATGTCAAGCACTTCCGGAATCGGGAGCGCGGCCGATGCAAAGT
GCCGATAAACATAACGATCTTTGTAGAAACCATCGGCGCAGCTATTTACCCGCAGGACATATCCACGCCC
TCCTACATCGAAGCTGAAAGCACGAGATTCTTCGCCCTCCGAGAGCTGCATCAGGTCGGAGACGCTGTCG
AACTTTTCGATCAGAAACTTCTCGACAGACGTCGCGGTGAGTTCAGGCTTTTTCATGGTGGCGGCACTAG
TAAGGGCGAATTCGGAGCCTGCTTTTTTGTACAAACTTGTTGATATCTGCAGAATTCCACCACACTGGAC
TAGTGGATCCGAGCTCGGTACCAAGCTTCTTCACGACACCTGAAATGGAAGAAAAAAACTTTGAACCACT
GTCTGAGGCTTGAGAATGAACCAAGATCCAAACTCAAAAAGGGCAAATTCCAAGGAGAATTACATCAAGT
GCCAAGCTGGCCTAACTTCAGTCTCCACCCACTCAGTGTGGGGAAACTCCATCGCATAAAACCCCTCCCC
CCAACCTAAAGACGACGTACTCCAAAAGCTCGAGAACTAATCGAGGTGCCTGGACGGCGCCCGGTACTCC
GTGGAGTCACATGAAGCGACGGCTGAGGACGGAAAGGCCCTTTTCCTTTGTGTGGGTGACTCACCCGCCC
GCTCTCCCGAGCGCCGCGTCCTCCATTTTGAGCTCCCTGCAGCAGGGCCGGGAAGCGGCCATCTTTCCGC
TCACGCAACTGGTGCCGACCGGGCCAGCCTTGCCGCCCAGGGCGGGGCGATACACGGCGGCGCGAGGCCA
GGCACCAGAGCAGGCCGGCCAGCTTGAGACTACCCCCGTCCGATTCTCGGTGGCCGCGCTCGCAGGCCCC
GCCTCGCCGAACATGTGCGCTGGGACGCACGGGCCCCGTCGCCGCCCGCGGCCCCAAAAACCGAAATACC
AGTGTGCAGATCTTGGCCCGCATTTACAAGACTATCTTGCCAGAAAAAAAGCGTCGCAGCAGGTCATCAA
AAATTTTAAATGGCTAGAGACTTATCGAAAGCAGCGAGACAGGCGCGAAGGTGCCACCAGATTCGCACGC
GGCGGCCCCAGCGCCCAGGCCAGGCCTCAACTCAAGCACGAGGCGAAGGGGCTCCTTAAGCGCAAGGCCT
CGAACTCTCCCACCCACTTCCAACCCGAAGCTCGGGATCAAGAATCACGTACTGCAGCCAGGTGGAAGTA
ATTCAAGGCACGCAAGGGCCATAACCCGTAAAGAGGCCAGGCCCGCGGGAACCACACACGGCACTTACCT
GTGTTCTGGCGGCAAACCCGTTGCGAAAAAGAACGTTCACGGCGACTACTGCACTTATATACGGTTCTCC
CCCACCCTCGGGAAAAAGGCGGAGCCAGTACACGACATCACTTTCCCAGTTTACCCCGCGCCACCTTCTC
TAGGCACCGGTTCAATTGCCGACCCCTCCCCCCAACTTCTCGGGGACTGTGGGCGATGTGCGCTCTGCCC
ACTGACGGGCACCGGAGCCTCACGATCGATATGTCGAGTTTACTCCCTATCAGTGATAGAGAACGTATGT
CGAGTTTACTCCCTATCAGTGATAGAGAACGATGTCGAGTTTACTCCCTATCAGTGATAGAGAACGTATG
TCGAGTTTACTCCCTATCAGTGATAGAGAACGTATGTCGAGTTTACTCCCTATCAGTGATAGAGAACGTA
TGTCGAGTTTATCCCTATCAGTGATAGAGAACGTATGTCGAGTTTACTCCCTATCAGTGATAGAGAACGT
ATGTCGAGGTAGGCGTGTACGGTGGGAGGCCTATATAAGCAGAGCTCGTTTAGTGAACCGTCAGATCGCC
TGGAGAATTGGCTAGGCACCGGTGACAAGTTTGTACAAAAAAGCAGGCTCCGAATTCGCCCTTACTAGTG
CCGCCACCATGAAAACATTTAACATTTCTCAACAGGATCTAGAATTAGTAGAAGTAGCGACAGAGAAGAT
TACAATGCTTTATGAGGATAATAAACATCATGTGGGAGCGGCAATTCGTACGAAAACAGGAGAAATCATT
TCGGCAGTACATATTGAAGCGTATATAGGACGAGTAACTGTTTGTGCAGAAGCCATTGCGATTGGTAGTG
CAGTTTCGAATGGACAAAAGGATTTTGACACGATTGTAGCTGTTAGACACCCTTATTCTGACGAAGTAGA
TAGAAGTATTCGAGTGGTAAGTCCTTGTGGTATGTGTAGGGAGTTGATTTCAGACTATGCACCAGATTGT
TTTGTGTTAATAGAAATGAATGGCAAGTTAGTCAAAACTACGATTGAAGAACTCATTCCACTCAAATATA
CCCGAAATACTAGTGGCAGCGGCGCCACAAACTTCTCTCTGCTAAAGCAAGCAGGTGATGTTGAAGAAAA
CCCCGGGCCTGGCGCGCCAATGGTGAGCAAGGGCGAGGCAGTGATCAAGGAGTTCATGCGGTTCAAGGTG
CACATGGAGGGCTCCATGAACGGCCACGAGTTCGAGATCGAGGGCGAGGGCGAGGGCCGCCCCTACGAGG
GCACCCAGACCGCCAAGCTGAAGGTGACCAAGGGTGGCCCCCTGCCCTTCTCCTGGGACATCCTGTCCCC
TCAGTTCATGTACGGCTCCAGGGCCTTCACCAAGCACCCCGCCGACATCCCCGACTACTATAAGCAGTCC
TTCCCCGAGGGCTTCAAGTGGGAGCGCGTGATGAACTTCGAGGACGGCGGCGCCGTGACCGTGACCCAGG
ACACCTCCCTGGAGGACGGCACCCTGATCTACAAGGTGAAGCTCCGTGGCACCAACTTCCCTCCTGACGG
CCCCGTAATGCAGAAGAAGACAATGGGCTGGGAAGCGTCCACCGAGCGGTTGTACCCCGAGGACGGCGTG
CTGAAGGGCGACATTAAGATGGCCCTGCGCCTGAAGGACGGCGGCCGCTACCTGGCGGACTTCAAGACCA
CCTACAAGGCCAAGAAGCCCGTGCAGATGCCCGGCGCCTACAACGTCGACCGCAAGTTGGACATCACCTC
CCACAACGAGGACTACACCGTGGTGGAACAGTACGAACGCTCCGAGGGCCGCCACTCCACCGGCGGCATG
GACGAGCTGTACAAGTGATTAATTAAAAGGGCGAATTCGACCCAGCTTTCTTGTACAAAGTGGTTGATAT
CCAGCACAGTGGCGGCCGCTCGAGTCTAGAGGGCCCGCGGTTCGAAGGTAAGCCTATCCCTAACCCTCTC
CTCGGTCTCGATTCTACGCGTACCGGTTAGGGGCCCGTTTAAACCCGCTGATCAGCCTCGACTGTGCCTT
CTAGTTGCCAGCCATCTGTTGTTTGCCCCTCCCCCGTGCCTTCCTTGACCCTGGAAGGTGCCACTCCCAC
TGTCCTTTCCTAATAAAATGAGGAAATTGCATCGCATTGTCTGAGTAGGTGTCATTCTATTCTGGGGGGT
GGGGTGGGGCAGGACAGCAAGGGGGAGGATTGGGAAGACAATAGCAGGCATGCTGGGGATGCGGTGGGCT
CTATGGCTCTAGAAGTCGACAGTACTAAGCTTTGACAGAAAAGCCCCATCCTTAGGCCTCCTCCTTCCTA
GTCTCCTGATATTGGGTCTAACCCCCACCTCCTGTTAGGCAGATTCCTTATCTGGTGACACACCCCCATT
TCCTGGAGCCATCTCTCTCCTTGCCAGAACCTCTAAGGTTTGCTTACGATGGAGCCAGAGAGGATCCTGG
GAGGGAGAGCTTGGCAGGGGGTGGGAGGGAAGGGGGGGATGCGTGACCTGCCCGGTTCTCAGTGGCCACC
CTGCGCTACCCTCTCCCAGAACCTGAGCTGCTCTGACGCGGCTGTCTGGTGCGTTTCACTGATCCTGGTG
CTGCAGCTTCCTTACACTTCCCAAGAGGAGAAGCAGTTTGGAAAAACAAAATCAGAATAAGTTGGTCCTG
AGTTCTAACTTTGGCTCTTCACCTTTCTAGTCCCCAATTTATATTGTTCCTCCGTGCGTCAGTTTTACCT
GTGAGATAAGGCCAGTAGCCAGCCCCGTCCTGGCAGGGCTGTGGTGAGGAGGGGGGTGTCCGTGTGGAAA
ACTCCCTTTGTGAGAATGGTGCGTCCTAGGTGTTCACCAGGTCGTGGCCGCCTCTACTCCCTTTCTCTTT
CTCCATCCTTCTTTCCTTAAAGAGTCCCCAGTGCTATCTGGGACATATTCCTCCGCCCAGAGCAGGGTCC
CGCTTCCCTAAGGCCCTGCTCTGGGCTTCTGGGTTTGAGTCCTTGGCAAGCCCAGGAGAGGCGCTCAGGC
TTCCCTGTCCCCCTTCCTCGTCCACCATCTCATGCCCCTGGCTCTCCTGCCCCTTCCCTACAGGGGTTCC
TGGCTCTGCTCTAGCGATCGCCAATTCGCCCTATAGTGAGTCGTATTACAATTCACTGGCCGTCGTTTTA
CAACGTCGTGACTGGGAAAACCCTGGCGTTACCCAACTTAATCGCCTTGCAGCACATCCCCCTTTCGCCA
GCTGGCGTAATAGCGAAGAGGCCCGCACCGATCGCCCTTCCCAACAGTTGCGCAGCCTGAATGGCGAATG
GG
[124 nt withheld, positions 10713-10836]
C
[91 nt withheld, positions 10838-10928]
A
[49 nt withheld, positions 10930-10978]
CCTTTGACGTTGGAGTCCACGTTCTTT
[37 nt withheld, positions 11006-11042]
ACCCTATCTCGGTCTATTCTTTTGATTTATAAGGGATTTTGCCGATTTCGGCCTATTGGTTAAAAAATGA
GCTGATTTAACAAAAATTTAACGCGAATTTTAACAAAATATTAACGCTTACAATTTAGGTG
